Addgene plasmid #203718: pcDNA3.1 NKX6-2-Venus T252D
Purpose: human NKX6-2 T252D phosphomimic mutant
Depositing lab: Federico Herrera. Depositing organization: Universidade de Lisboa, Faculdade de Ciencias. Publication: Is spastic ataxia 8 a protein misfolding disorder?. Ferreira-Peralta P, Franca B, Murtinheira F, Rodrigues MS, Herrera F. Biochim Biophys Acta Mol Basis Dis. 2023 Sep 9;1870(1):166882. doi: 10.1016/j.bbadis.2023.166882. PubMed 37696463.
Backbone
  Vector backbone: pcDNA3.1
  Backbone manufacturer: Invitrogen
  Backbone size w/o insert (bp): 5350
  Vector type: Mammalian Expression
  Selectable markers: Neomycin (select with G418)
Growth in bacteria
  Bacterial resistance: Ampicillin, 100 μg/mL
  Growth temperature: 37°C
  Growth strain: DH5alpha
  Copy number: High Copy
Gene/Insert
  Gene/Insert name: NKX6-2 (T252D) fused with Venus (alt names: GTX; NKX6B)
  Species: H. sapiens (human)
  Insert size (bp): 1593
  Mutation: NKX6-2 (S252D)
  Entrez Gene: NKX6-2 (a.k.a. GTX, NKX6.2, NKX6B, SPAX8)
  Promoter: CMV
  Tag / fusion protein: Venus (C terminal on insert)
  Cloning method: Unknown
  Sequencing primers: 5′ CMV-F; 3′ BGH-rev
Terms and licenses: Academic/Nonprofit Terms; Industry Terms: Not Available to Industry
Depositor comments: The nucleotide sequence is not the consensus cDNA sequence, since it was optimized for mamalian expression with GeneArt services. However, the amino acid sequence is the same.
How to cite: pcDNA3.1 NKX6-2-Venus T252D was a gift from Federico Herrera (Addgene plasmid # 203718 ; http://n2t.net/addgene:203718 ; RRID:Addgene_203718)
