[The description below was written by a language model from this plasmid's Addgene catalogue record and pLannotate feature annotations shown in this document.]
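Description:
pcDNA3.1 NKX6-2-Venus T252D is a mammalian expression plasmid built on the Invitrogen pcDNA3.1 backbone, with a full sequenced length of about 6.9 kb. It replicates in E. coli at high copy from a ColE1/pUC-type origin and is selected there with ampicillin through the AmpR (β-lactamase) gene. An f1 origin is also present. For selection in mammalian cells, an SV40 early promoter drives the neomycin phosphotransferase gene, followed by an SV40 polyadenylation signal, which allows stable transfectants to be selected with G418. The short HIV-1 LTR, ble, lacI and bom fragments called by the annotation software are partial matches within backbone sequence, not functional modules.

The payload is a roughly 1.6 kb open reading frame encoding human NKX6-2 (also called GTX or NKX6B), a homeodomain transcriptional repressor active in oligodendrocytes. It is fused at its C terminus to the yellow fluorescent protein Venus. Expression is driven by the CMV immediate-early enhancer and promoter and terminated by the bovine growth hormone polyadenylation signal. A T7 promoter sits just upstream of the coding sequence. The depositor notes that the nucleotide sequence was codon-optimised for mammalian expression, so it differs from the native cDNA while encoding the same protein apart from the introduced mutation. That mutation replaces residue 252 with aspartate to mimic constitutive phosphorylation. The plasmid name and purpose call it T252D, whereas the mutation field lists S252D, so the record is inconsistent about the original residue.

The Venus tag allows the mutant protein's expression, localisation and possible aggregation to be followed by fluorescence in transfected cells. This fits the associated study, which asks whether NKX6-2-linked spastic ataxia 8 involves protein misfolding.
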