Features (pLannotate 1.2.2; 21 found; start..end, strand, type, name):
     28..80      -  misc_feature   bom (fragment): basis of mobility region from pBR322
    235..614     +  enhancer       CMV enhancer: human cytomegalovirus immediate early enhancer
    615..818     +  promoter       CMV promoter: human cytomegalovirus (CMV) immediate early promoter
    814..847     +  LTR            5' LTR (truncated) (fragment): truncated 5' long terminal repeat (LTR) from HIV-1
    863..881     +  promoter       T7 promoter: promoter for bacteriophage T7 RNA polymerase
    907..1737    +  CDS            NKX6-2: NKX62_HUMAN - Also known as GTX, NKX6B. Experimental evidence at protein level: Swiss-Prot protein existence level 1. Transcription factor with repressor activity involved in the regulation of axon-glial interactions at myelin paranodes in oligodendrocytes. Binds to the consensus DNA sequence 5'-(A/T)TTAATGA- 3'. In oligodendrocytes, binds to MBP and PLP1 promoter regions. From Homo sapiens (Human).
   1780..2496    +  CDS            Venus: Venus is a basic (constitutively fluorescent) yellow fluorescent protein published in 2002, derived from Aequorea victoria. It is reported to be a rapidly-maturing weak dimer with moderate acid sensitivity.
   2540..2764    +  polyA_signal   bGH poly(A) signal: bovine growth hormone polyadenylation signal
   2768..2789    +  promoter       SV40 promoter (fragment): SV40 enhancer and early promoter
   2810..3238    +  rep_origin     f1 ori (sequence partly withheld): f1 bacteriophage origin of replication; arrow indicates direction of (+) strand synthesis
   3252..3581    +  promoter       SV40 promoter: SV40 enhancer and early promoter
   3648..4439    +  CDS            neo: KKA2_KLEPN - Also known as kan, nptII. Experimental evidence at protein level: Swiss-Prot protein existence level 1. Resistance to kanamycin, neomycin, paromomycin, ribostamycin, butirosin and gentamicin B. From Klebsiella pneumoniae.
   4463..4621    +  CDS            ble (fragment): BLE_KLEPN - Experimental evidence at protein level: Swiss-Prot protein existence level 1. Binding protein with a strong affinity to the bleomycin family of antibiotics. Binds to CL990; an antimitotic-antibiotic compound. From Klebsiella pneumoniae.
   4616..4737    +  polyA_signal   SV40 poly(A) signal: SV40 polyadenylation signal
   4810..4826    -  protein_bind   lac operator: The lac repressor binds to the lac operator to inhibit transcription in E. coli. This inhibition can be relieved by adding lactose or isopropyl-β-D-thiogalactopyranoside (IPTG). lac repressor encoded by lacI
   4834..4864    -  promoter       lac promoter: promoter for the E. coli lac operon
   4879..4900    -  protein_bind   CAP binding site: CAP binding activates transcription in the presence of cAMP. E. coli catabolite activator protein
   4913..5005    -  CDS            lacI (fragment): lac repressor; lacI; The lac repressor binds to the lac operator to inhibit transcription in E. coli. This inhibition can be relieved by adding lactose or isopropyl-β-D-thiogalactopyranoside (IPTG).
   5188..5776    -  rep_origin     ori: high-copy-number ColE1/pMB1/pBR322/pUC origin of replication
   5947..6807    -  CDS            AmpR: β-lactamase; bla; confers resistance to ampicillin, carbenicillin, and related antibiotics
   6808..6912    -  promoter       AmpR promoter: bla
>Addgene plasmid #203718 | pcDNA3.1 NKX6-2-Venus T252D | addgene full sequence | sequence record 401648 | Addgene NGS Result
GACGGATCGGGAGATCTCCCGATCCCCTATGGTGCACTCTCAGTACAATCTGCTCTGATGCCGCATAGTT
AAGCCAGTATCTGCTCCCTGCTTGTGTGTTGGAGGTCGCTGAGTAGTGCGCGAGCAAAATTTAAGCTACA
ACAAGGCAAGGCTTGACCGACAATTGCATGAAGAATCTGCTTAGGGTTAGGCGTTTTGCGCTGCTTCGCG
ATGTACGGGCCAGATATACGCGTTGACATTGATTATTGACTAGTTATTAATAGTAATCAATTACGGGGTC
ATTAGTTCATAGCCCATATATGGAGTTCCGCGTTACATAACTTACGGTAAATGGCCCGCCTGGCTGACCG
CCCAACGACCCCCGCCCATTGACGTCAATAATGACGTATGTTCCCATAGTAACGCCAATAGGGACTTTCC
ATTGACGTCAATGGGTGGAGTATTTACGGTAAACTGCCCACTTGGCAGTACATCAAGTGTATCATATGCC
AAGTACGCCCCCTATTGACGTCAATGACGGTAAATGGCCCGCCTGGCATTATGCCCAGTACATGACCTTA
TGGGACTTTCCTACTTGGCAGTACATCTACGTATTAGTCATCGCTATTACCATGGTGATGCGGTTTTGGC
AGTACATCAATGGGCGTGGATAGCGGTTTGACTCACGGGGATTTCCAAGTCTCCACCCCATTGACGTCAA
TGGGAGTTTGTTTTGGCACCAAAATCAACGGGACTTTCCAAAATGTCGTAACAACTCCGCCCCATTGACG
CAAATGGGCGGTAGGCGTGTACGGTGGGAGGTCTATATAAGCAGAGCTCTCTGGCTAACTAGAGAACCCA
CTGCTTACTGGCTTATCGAAATTAATACGACTCACTATAGGGAGACCCAAGCTGGCTAGCGACACCATGG
ACACAAACAGACCTGGCGCCTTTGTGCTGTCTAGCGCTCCTCTGGCCGCTCTGCACAATATGGCCGAGAT
GAAGACCAGCCTGTTTCCATACGCTCTGCAGGGACCTGCCGGCTTTAAGGCTCCTGCTCTTGGAGGACTG
GGAGCACAACTGCCTCTGGGAACACCTCACGGCATCAGCGATATTCTGGGCAGACCTGTTGGAGCTGCTG
GCGGAGGATTGCTCGGAGGACTGCCTAGACTGAATGGACTGGCTTCTTCTGCCGGCGTGTACTTTGGACC
TGCTGCTGCCGTTGCCAGAGGCTATCCTAAACCTCTGGCTGAGCTTCCCGGCAGACCTCCTATTTTTTGG
CCTGGTGTTGTGCAGGGCGCTCCTTGGAGAGATCCTAGACTTGCTGGACCAGCTCCTGCAGGCGGAGTGC
TGGATAAGGATGGCAAGAAGAAGCACAGCAGACCCACCTTCAGCGGCCAGCAGATCTTTGCCCTGGAAAA
GACCTTCGAGCAGACCAAGTATCTGGCTGGCCCTGAGAGAGCCAGACTGGCCTATTCTCTGGGCATGACC
GAGAGCCAAGTGAAAGTGTGGTTCCAGAACAGACGGACCAAGTGGCGGAAGAGACATGCCGTGGAAATGG
CCAGCGCCAAGAAGAAACAGGACAGCGACGCCGAGAAGCTGAAAGTTGGAGGCTCCGATGCCGAGGACGA
CGACGAGTATAATAGACCTCTGGACCCCAACAGCGACGATGAGAAGATCGACCGGCTGCTGAAGAAACAC
AAGCCCAGCAATCTGGCCCTGGTGTCTCCTTGTGGTGGCGGAGCTGGGGATGCACTTGGATCCGGCGGAG
GTGGAAGCGGCGGAGGCGGATCTGGTACCATGGTTTCTAAGGGCGAAGAACTGTTCACCGGCGTGGTGCC
TATCCTGGTGGAACTGGATGGGGATGTGAACGGCCACAAGTTCTCTGTGTCTGGCGAAGGCGAAGGGGAT
GCCACATACGGCAAGCTGACCCTGAAGCTGATCTGCACCACAGGCAAACTGCCCGTGCCTTGGCCTACAC
TGGTCACAACACTCGGCTACGGCCTGCAGTGCTTTGCCAGATATCCCGACCACATGAAGCAGCACGATTT
CTTCAAGAGCGCCATGCCTGAGGGCTACGTGCAAGAGCGGACCATCTTCTTCAAGGACGACGGCAACTAC
AAGACCAGGGCCGAAGTGAAGTTCGAGGGCGACACCCTGGTCAACAGAATCGAGCTGAAGGGCATCGACT
TTAAAGAGGACGGCAACATCCTGGGCCACAAGCTCGAGTACAACTACAACAGCCACAACGTGTACATCAC
CGCCGACAAGCAGAAGAACGGCATCAAGGCCAACTTCAAGATCCGGCACAACATCGAGGATGGCGGCGTG
CAGCTGGCCGATCACTATCAGCAGAACACCCCTATCGGAGATGGCCCCGTCCTGCTGCCTGATAACCACT
ACCTGAGCTACCAGTCTGCCCTGAGCAAGGACCCCAATGAGAAGAGGGATCACATGGTGCTGCTGGAATT
CGTGACAGCCGCCGGAATCACACTCGGCATGGACGAGCTGTACAAATGAGGATCCTAAGGGCCCGTTTAA
ACCCGCTGATCAGCCTCGACTGTGCCTTCTAGTTGCCAGCCATCTGTTGTTTGCCCCTCCCCCGTGCCTT
CCTTGACCCTGGAAGGTGCCACTCCCACTGTCCTTTCCTAATAAAATGAGGAAATTGCATCGCATTGTCT
GAGTAGGTGTCATTCTATTCTGGGGGGTGGGGTGGGGCAGGACAGCAAGGGGGAGGATTGGGAAGACAAT
AGCAGGCATGCTGGGGATGCGGTGGGCTCTATGGCTTCTGAGGCGGAAAGAACCAGCTGGGGCTCTAGGG
GGTATCCCC
[124 nt withheld, positions 2810-2933]
C
[91 nt withheld, positions 2935-3025]
A
[49 nt withheld, positions 3027-3075]
CCTTTGACGTTGGAGTCCACGTTCTTT
[37 nt withheld, positions 3103-3139]
ACCCTATCTCGGTCTATTCTTTTGATTTATAAGGGATTTTGCCGATTTCGGCCTATTGGTTAAAAAATGA
GCTGATTTAACAAAAATTTAACGCGAATTAATTCTGTGGAATGTGTGTCAGTTAGGGTGTGGAAAGTCCC
CAGGCTCCCCAGCAGGCAGAAGTATGCAAAGCATGCATCTCAATTAGTCAGCAACCAGGTGTGGAAAGTC
CCCAGGCTCCCCAGCAGGCAGAAGTATGCAAAGCATGCATCTCAATTAGTCAGCAACCATAGTCCCGCCC
CTAACTCCGCCCATCCCGCCCCTAACTCCGCCCAGTTCCGCCCATTCTCCGCCCCATGGCTGACTAATTT
TTTTTATTTATGCAGAGGCCGAGGCCGCCTCTGCCTCTGAGCTATTCCAGAAGTAGTGAGGAGGCTTTTT
TGGAGGCCTAGGCTTTTGCAAAAAGCTCCCGGGAGCTTGTATATCCATTTTCGGATCTGATCAAGAGACA
GGATGAGGATCGTTTCGCATGATTGAACAAGATGGATTGCACGCAGGTTCTCCGGCCGCTTGGGTGGAGA
GGCTATTCGGCTATGACTGGGCACAACAGACAATCGGCTGCTCTGATGCCGCCGTGTTCCGGCTGTCAGC
GCAGGGGCGCCCGGTTCTTTTTGTCAAGACCGACCTGTCCGGTGCCCTGAATGAACTGCAGGACGAGGCA
GCGCGGCTATCGTGGCTGGCCACGACGGGCGTTCCTTGCGCAGCTGTGCTCGACGTTGTCACTGAAGCGG
GAAGGGACTGGCTGCTATTGGGCGAAGTGCCGGGGCAGGATCTCCTGTCATCTCACCTTGCTCCTGCCGA
GAAAGTATCCATCATGGCTGATGCAATGCGGCGGCTGCATACGCTTGATCCGGCTACCTGCCCATTCGAC
CACCAAGCGAAACATCGCATCGAGCGAGCACGTACTCGGATGGAAGCCGGTCTTGTCGATCAGGATGATC
TGGACGAAGAGCATCAGGGGCTCGCGCCAGCCGAACTGTTCGCCAGGCTCAAGGCGCGCATGCCCGACGG
CGAGGATCTCGTCGTGACCCATGGCGATGCCTGCTTGCCGAATATCATGGTGGAAAATGGCCGCTTTTCT
GGATTCATCGACTGTGGCCGGCTGGGTGTGGCGGACCGCTATCAGGACATAGCGTTGGCTACCCGTGATA
TTGCTGAAGAGCTTGGCGGCGAATGGGCTGACCGCTTCCTCGTGCTTTACGGTATCGCCGCTCCCGATTC
GCAGCGCATCGCCTTCTATCGCCTTCTTGACGAGTTCTTCTGAGCGGGACTCTGGGGTTCGAAATGACCG
ACCAAGCGACGCCCAACCTGCCATCACGAGATTTCGATTCCACCGCCGCCTTCTATGAAAGGTTGGGCTT
CGGAATCGTTTTCCGGGACGCCGGCTGGATGATCCTCCAGCGCGGGGATCTCATGCTGGAGTTCTTCGCC
CACCCCAACTTGTTTATTGCAGCTTATAATGGTTACAAATAAAGCAATAGCATCACAAATTTCACAAATA
AAGCATTTTTTTCACTGCATTCTAGTTGTGGTTTGTCCAAACTCATCAATGTATCTTATCATGTCTGTAT
ACCGTCGACCTCTAGCTAGAGCTTGGCGTAATCATGGTCATAGCTGTTTCCTGTGTGAAATTGTTATCCG
CTCACAATTCCACACAACATACGAGCCGGAAGCATAAAGTGTAAAGCCTGGGGTGCCTAATGAGTGAGCT
AACTCACATTAATTGCGTTGCGCTCACTGCCCGCTTTCCAGTCGGGAAACCTGTCGTGCCAGCTGCATTA
ATGAATCGGCCAACGCGCGGGGAGAGGCGGTTTGCGTATTGGGCGCTCTTCCGCTTCCTCGCTCACTGAC
TCGCTGCGCTCGGTCGTTCGGCTGCGGCGAGCGGTATCAGCTCACTCAAAGGCGGTAATACGGTTATCCA
CAGAATCAGGGGATAACGCAGGAAAGAACATGTGAGCAAAAGGCCAGCAAAAGGCCAGGAACCGTAAAAA
GGCCGCGTTGCTGGCGTTTTTCCATAGGCTCCGCCCCCCTGACGAGCATCACAAAAATCGACGCTCAAGT
CAGAGGTGGCGAAACCCGACAGGACTATAAAGATACCAGGCGTTTCCCCCTGGAAGCTCCCTCGTGCGCT
CTCCTGTTCCGACCCTGCCGCTTACCGGATACCTGTCCGCCTTTCTCCCTTCGGGAAGCGTGGCGCTTTC
TCATAGCTCACGCTGTAGGTATCTCAGTTCGGTGTAGGTCGTTCGCTCCAAGCTGGGCTGTGTGCACGAA
CCCCCCGTTCAGCCCGACCGCTGCGCCTTATCCGGTAACTATCGTCTTGAGTCCAACCCGGTAAGACACG
ACTTATCGCCACTGGCAGCAGCCACTGGTAACAGGATTAGCAGAGCGAGGTATGTAGGCGGTGCTACAGA
GTTCTTGAAGTGGTGGCCTAACTACGGCTACACTAGAAGAACAGTATTTGGTATCTGCGCTCTGCTGAAG
CCAGTTACCTTCGGAAAAAGAGTTGGTAGCTCTTGATCCGGCAAACAAACCACCGCTGGTAGCGGTGGTT
TTTTTGTTTGCAAGCAGCAGATTACGCGCAGAAAAAAAGGATCTCAAGAAGATCCTTTGATCTTTTCTAC
GGGGTCTGACGCTCAGTGGAACGAAAACTCACGTTAAGGGATTTTGGTCATGAGATTATCAAAAAGGATC
TTCACCTAGATCCTTTTAAATTAAAAATGAAGTTTTAAATCAATCTAAAGTATATATGAGTAAACTTGGT
CTGACAGTTACCAATGCTTAATCAGTGAGGCACCTATCTCAGCGATCTGTCTATTTCGTTCATCCATAGT
TGCCTGACTCCCCGTCGTGTAGATAACTACGATACGGGAGGGCTTACCATCTGGCCCCAGTGCTGCAATG
ATACCGCGAGACCCACGCTCACCGGCTCCAGATTTATCAGCAATAAACCAGCCAGCCGGAAGGGCCGAGC
GCAGAAGTGGTCCTGCAACTTTATCCGCCTCCATCCAGTCTATTAATTGTTGCCGGGAAGCTAGAGTAAG
TAGTTCGCCAGTTAATAGTTTGCGCAACGTTGTTGCCATTGCTACAGGCATCGTGGTGTCACGCTCGTCG
TTTGGTATGGCTTCATTCAGCTCCGGTTCCCAACGATCAAGGCGAGTTACATGATCCCCCATGTTGTGCA
AAAAAGCGGTTAGCTCCTTCGGTCCTCCGATCGTTGTCAGAAGTAAGTTGGCCGCAGTGTTATCACTCAT
GGTTATGGCAGCACTGCATAATTCTCTTACTGTCATGCCATCCGTAAGATGCTTTTCTGTGACTGGTGAG
TACTCAACCAAGTCATTCTGAGAATAGTGTATGCGGCGACCGAGTTGCTCTTGCCCGGCGTCAATACGGG
ATAATACCGCGCCACATAGCAGAACTTTAAAAGTGCTCATCATTGGAAAACGTTCTTCGGGGCGAAAACT
CTCAAGGATCTTACCGCTGTTGAGATCCAGTTCGATGTAACCCACTCGTGCACCCAACTGATCTTCAGCA
TCTTTTACTTTCACCAGCGTTTCTGGGTGAGCAAAAACAGGAAGGCAAAATGCCGCAAAAAAGGGAATAA
GGGCGACACGGAAATGTTGAATACTCATACTCTTCCTTTTTCAATATTATTGAAGCATTTATCAGGGTTA
TTGTCTCATGAGCGGATACATATTTGAATGTATTTAGAAAAATAAACAAATAGGGGTTCCGCGCACATTT
CCCCGAAAAGTGCCACCTGACGTC
