>Addgene plasmid #203718 | pcDNA3.1 NKX6-2-Venus T252D | depositor partial sequence | sequence record 395000 | NKX6-2-Venus T252D Insert
ATGGACACAAACAGACCTGGCGCCTTTGTGCTGTCTAGCGCTCCTCTGGCCGCTCTGCACAATATGGCCG
AGATGAAGACCAGCCTGTTTCCATACGCTCTGCAGGGACCTGCCGGCTTTAAGGCTCCTGCTCTTGGAGG
ACTGGGAGCACAACTGCCTCTGGGAACACCTCACGGCATCAGCGATATTCTGGGCAGACCTGTTGGAGCT
GCTGGCGGAGGATTGCTCGGAGGACTGCCTAGACTGAATGGACTGGCTTCTTCTGCCGGCGTGTACTTTG
GACCTGCTGCTGCCGTTGCCAGAGGCTATCCTAAACCTCTGGCTGAGCTTCCCGGCAGACCTCCTATTTT
TTGGCCTGGTGTTGTGCAGGGCGCTCCTTGGAGAGATCCTAGACTTGCTGGACCAGCTCCTGCAGGCGGA
GTGCTGGATAAGGATGGCAAGAAGAAGCACAGCAGACCCACCTTCAGCGGCCAGCAGATCTTTGCCCTGG
AAAAGACCTTCGAGCAGACCAAGTATCTGGCTGGCCCTGAGAGAGCCAGACTGGCCTATTCTCTGGGCAT
GACCGAGAGCCAAGTGAAAGTGTGGTTCCAGAACAGACGGACCAAGTGGCGGAAGAGACATGCCGTGGAA
ATGGCCAGCGCCAAGAAGAAACAGGACAGCGACGCCGAGAAGCTGAAAGTTGGAGGCTCCGATGCCGAGG
ACGACGACGAGTATAATAGACCTCTGGACCCCAACAGCGACGATGAGAAGATCGACCGGCTGCTGAAGAA
ACACAAGCCCAGCAATCTGGCCCTGGTGTCTCCTTGTGGTGGCGGAGCTGGGGATGCACTTGGATCCGGC
GGAGGTGGAAGCGGCGGAGGCGGATCTGGTACCATGGTTTCTAAGGGCGAAGAACTGTTCACCGGCGTGG
TGCCTATCCTGGTGGAACTGGATGGGGATGTGAACGGCCACAAGTTCTCTGTGTCTGGCGAAGGCGAAGG
GGATGCCACATACGGCAAGCTGACCCTGAAGCTGATCTGCACCACAGGCAAACTGCCCGTGCCTTGGCCT
ACACTGGTCACAACACTCGGCTACGGCCTGCAGTGCTTTGCCAGATATCCCGACCACATGAAGCAGCACG
ATTTCTTCAAGAGCGCCATGCCTGAGGGCTACGTGCAAGAGCGGACCATCTTCTTCAAGGACGACGGCAA
CTACAAGACCAGGGCCGAAGTGAAGTTCGAGGGCGACACCCTGGTCAACAGAATCGAGCTGAAGGGCATC
GACTTTAAAGAGGACGGCAACATCCTGGGCCACAAGCTCGAGTACAACTACAACAGCCACAACGTGTACA
TCACCGCCGACAAGCAGAAGAACGGCATCAAGGCCAACTTCAAGATCCGGCACAACATCGAGGATGGCGG
CGTGCAGCTGGCCGATCACTATCAGCAGAACACCCCTATCGGAGATGGCCCCGTCCTGCTGCCTGATAAC
CACTACCTGAGCTACCAGTCTGCCCTGAGCAAGGACCCCAATGAGAAGAGGGATCACATGGTGCTGCTGG
AATTCGTGACAGCCGCCGGAATCACACTCGGCATGGACGAGCTGTACAAATGA
